Addgene plasmid #153424: pMIII-Neo-tdTomato
Purpose: Retroviral (MSCV) expression of tdTomato fluorescent protein
Depositing lab: Maki Nakayama. Depositing organization: University of Colorado Denver and Anschutz Medical Campus. Publication: Multiplex T Cell Stimulation Assay Utilizing a T Cell Activation Reporter-Based Detection System. Mann SE, Zhou Z, Landry LG, Anderson AM, Alkanani AK, Fischer J, Peakman M, Mallone R, Campbell K, Michels AW, Nakayama M. Front Immunol. 2020 Apr 9;11:633. doi: 10.3389/fimmu.2020.00633. eCollection 2020. PubMed 32328071.
Backbone
  Vector backbone: pMIII-Neo
  Backbone manufacturer: Maki Nakayama
  Vector type: Mammalian Expression, Retroviral
  Selectable markers: Neomycin (select with G418)
Growth in bacteria
  Bacterial resistance: Ampicillin, 100 μg/mL
  Growth temperature: 37°C
  Growth strain: NEB Stable
  Copy number: High Copy
Gene/Insert
  Gene/Insert name: tdTomato
  Species: Other
  Cloning method: Restriction Enzyme; 5′ cloning site EcoRI (not destroyed); 3′ cloning site XhoI (not destroyed)
  Sequencing primers: 5′ 5pMIG; 3′ 3pMIG3
Terms and licenses: Academic/Nonprofit Terms; Industry Terms: Not Available to Industry
Depositor comments: Second gene is neomycin-resistant gene
How to cite: pMIII-Neo-tdTomato was a gift from Maki Nakayama (Addgene plasmid # 153424 ; http://n2t.net/addgene:153424 ; RRID:Addgene_153424)
