[The description below was written by a language model from this plasmid's Addgene catalogue record and pLannotate feature annotations shown in this document.]
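Description:
pMIII-Neo-tdTomato is an MSCV-type gammaretroviral expression plasmid of about 8 kb, built on the pMIII-Neo backbone, for delivering the red fluorescent protein tdTomato into mammalian cells. In bacteria it is maintained through a high-copy ColE1/pUC-type origin and selected with ampicillin via the β-lactamase gene and its native promoter. The remaining bacterial annotations (lac promoter and operator, CAP site, and short fragments of lacI, lacZα, rop, bom, TcR and env) are remnants of earlier cloning vectors rather than functional modules.

The retroviral unit is bounded by 5' and 3' long terminal repeats of murine embryonic stem cell virus. Downstream of the 5' LTR lie the Ψ packaging signal and a truncated MMLV gag segment lacking its start codon, which together promote encapsidation of the genomic RNA when the plasmid is introduced into a packaging cell line that supplies gag, pol and env in trans. No internal promoter is annotated, so transcription is presumably driven by the 5' LTR, giving a single bicistronic message. The mammalian codon-optimized tdTomato coding sequence, a tandem-dimer DsRed derivative inserted between EcoRI and XhoI sites, is translated first. An EMCV IRES then directs translation of the Tn5 neomycin phosphotransferase gene. Transduced cells can therefore be enriched with G418 and identified by red fluorescence, with both traits linked on one transcript.

The stated purpose is retroviral expression of tdTomato. The associated publication concerns a multiplexed T cell stimulation assay using reporter-based detection, which suggests use as a fluorescent cell label, although the record does not detail this role.
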