Features (pLannotate 1.2.2; 20 found; start..end, strand, type, name):
      1..517     +  LTR            5' LTR: 5' long terminal repeat from murine embryonic stem cell virus
    581..922     +  misc_feature   MESV Ψ: packaging signal of murine embryonic stem cell virus
    989..1405    +  CDS            gag (truncated): truncated Moloney murine leukemia virus (MMLV) gag gene lacking the start codon
   1426..2856    +  CDS            tdTomato: tandem dimeric (pseudo-monomeric) derivative of DsRed (Shaner et al., 2004) mammalian codon-optimized
   2877..3437    +  misc_feature   IRES: internal ribosome entry site (IRES) of the encephalomyocarditis virus (EMCV)
   3447..4250    +  CDS            NeoR/KanR: aminoglycoside phosphotransferase from Tn5; aph(3')-II (or nptII); confers resistance to neomycin, kanamycin, and G418 (Geneticin®)
   4249..4274    +  misc_feature   MCS (fragment): pUC18/19 multiple cloning site
   4394..4908    +  LTR            3' LTR: 3' long terminal repeat from murine embryonic stem cell virus
   5070..5086    -  protein_bind   lac operator: The lac repressor binds to the lac operator to inhibit transcription in E. coli. This inhibition can be relieved by adding lactose or isopropyl-β-D-thiogalactopyranoside (IPTG). lac repressor encoded by lacI
   5094..5124    -  promoter       lac promoter: promoter for the E. coli lac operon
   5139..5160    -  protein_bind   CAP binding site: CAP binding activates transcription in the presence of cAMP. E. coli catabolite activator protein
   5173..5265    -  CDS            lacI (fragment): lac repressor; lacI; The lac repressor binds to the lac operator to inhibit transcription in E. coli. This inhibition can be relieved by adding lactose or isopropyl-β-D-thiogalactopyranoside (IPTG).
   5448..6036    -  rep_origin     ori: high-copy-number ColE1/pMB1/pBR322/pUC origin of replication
   6207..7067    -  CDS            AmpR: β-lactamase; bla; confers resistance to ampicillin, carbenicillin, and related antibiotics
   7068..7172    -  promoter       AmpR promoter: bla
   7267..7302    +  CDS            rop (fragment): Rop protein, which maintains plasmids at low copy number; rop
   7404..7503    +  misc_feature   bom (fragment): basis of mobility region from pBR322
   7509..7658    -  CDS            lacZα (fragment): LacZα fragment of β-galactosidase; lacZ fragment
   7658..7859    -  CDS            TcR (fragment): tetracycline efflux protein; tet; confers resistance to tetracycline
   7860..7958    +  CDS            env (fragment): murine leukemia virus gPr80 envelope polyprotein precursor; env; proteolytically cleaved into gp70SU and p15TM subunits
>Addgene plasmid #153424 | pMIII-Neo-tdTomato | addgene full sequence | sequence record 306235 | Addgene NGS Result
AATGAAAGACCCCACCTGTAGGTTTGGCAAGCTAGCTTAAGTAACGCCATTTTGCAAGGCATGGAAAATA
CATAACTGAGAATAGAGAAGTTCAGATCAAGGTTAGGAACAGAGAGACAGCAGAATATGGGCCAAACAGG
ATATCTGTGGTAAGCAGTTCCTGCCCCGGCTCAGGGCCAAGAACAGATGGTCCCCAGATGCGGTCCCGCC
CTCAGCAGTTTCTAGAGAACCATCAGATGTTTCCAGGGTGCCCCAAGGACCTGAAATGACCCTGTGCCTT
ATTTGAACTAACCAATCAGTTCGCTTCTCGCTTCTGTTCGCGCGCTTCTGCTCCCCGAGCTCAATAAAAG
AGCCCACAACCCCTCACTCGGCGCGCCAGTCCTCCGATAGACTGCGTCGCCCGGGTACCCGTATTCCCAA
TAAAGCCTCTTGCTGTTTGCATCCGAATCGTGGACTCGCTGATCCTTGGGAGGGTCTCCTCAGATTGATT
GACTGCCCACCTCGGGGGTCTTTCATTTGGAGGTTCCACCGAGATTTGGAGACCCCTGCCCAGGGACCAC
CGACCCCCCCGCCGGGAGGTAAGCTGGCCAGCGGTCGTTTCGTGTCTGTCTCTGTCTTTGTGCGTGTTTG
TGCCGGCATCTAATGTTTGCGCCTGCGTCTGTACTAGTTAGCTAACTAGCTCTGTATCTGGCGGACCCGT
GGTGGAACTGACGAGTTCTGAACACCCGGCCGCAACCCTGGGAGACGTCCCAGGGACTTTGGGGGCCGTT
TTTGTGGCCCGACCTGAGGAAGGGAGTCGATGTGGAATCCGACCCCGTCAGGATATGTGGTTCTGGTAGG
AGACGAGAACCTAAAACAGTTCCCGCCTCCGTCTGAATTTTTGCTTTCGGTTTGGAACCGAAGCCGCGCG
TCTTGTCTGCTGCAGCGCTGCAGCATCGTTCTGTGTTGTCTCTGTCTGACTGTGTTTCTGTATTTGTCTG
AAAATTAGGGCCAGACTGTTACCACTCCCTTAAGTTTGACCTTAGGTCACTGGAAAGATGTCGAGCGGAT
CGCTCACAACCAGTCGGTAGATGTCAAGAAGAGACGTTGGGTTACCTTCTGCTCTGCAGAATGGCCAACC
TTTAACGTCGGATGGCCGCGAGACGGCACCTTTAACCGAGACCTCATCACCCAGGTTAAGATCAAGGTCT
TTTCACCTGGCCCGCATGGACACCCAGACCAGGTCCCCTACATCGTGACCTGGGAAGCCTTGGCTTTTGA
CCCCCCTCCCTGGGTCAAGCCCTTTGTACACCCTAAGCCTCCGCCTCCTCTTCCTCCATCCGCCCCGTCT
CTCCCCCTTGAACCTCCTCGTTCGACCCCGCCTCGATCCTCCCTTTATCCAGCCCTCACTCCTTCTCTAG
GCGCCGGAATTCAGATCTAGCCACCATGGTGAGCAAGGGCGAGGAGGTCATCAAAGAGTTCATGCGCTTC
AAGGTGCGCATGGAGGGCTCCATGAACGGCCACGAGTTCGAGATCGAGGGCGAGGGCGAGGGCCGCCCCT
ACGAGGGCACCCAGACCGCCAAGCTGAAGGTGACCAAGGGCGGCCCCCTGCCCTTCGCCTGGGACATCCT
GTCCCCCCAGTTCATGTACGGCTCCAAGGCGTACGTGAAGCACCCCGCCGACATCCCCGATTACAAGAAG
CTGTCCTTCCCCGAGGGCTTCAAGTGGGAGCGCGTGATGAACTTCGAGGACGGCGGTCTGGTGACCGTGA
CCCAGGACTCCTCCCTGCAGGACGGCACGCTGATCTACAAGGTGAAGATGCGCGGCACCAACTTCCCCCC
CGACGGCCCCGTAATGCAGAAGAAGACCATGGGCTGGGAGGCCTCCACCGAGCGCCTGTACCCCCGCGAC
GGCGTGCTGAAGGGCGAGATCCACCAGGCCCTGAAGCTGAAGGACGGCGGCCACTACCTGGTGGAGTTCA
AGACCATCTACATGGCCAAGAAGCCCGTGCAACTGCCCGGCTACTACTACGTGGACACCAAGCTGGACAT
CACCTCCCACAACGAGGACTACACCATCGTGGAACAGTACGAGCGCTCCGAGGGCCGCCACCACCTGTTC
CTGGGGCATGGCACCGGCAGCACCGGCAGCGGCAGCTCCGGCACCGCCTCCTCCGAGGACAACAACATGG
CCGTCATCAAAGAGTTCATGCGCTTCAAGGTGCGCATGGAGGGCTCCATGAACGGCCACGAGTTCGAGAT
CGAGGGCGAGGGCGAGGGCCGCCCCTACGAGGGCACCCAGACCGCCAAGCTGAAGGTGACCAAGGGCGGC
CCCCTGCCCTTCGCCTGGGACATCCTGTCCCCCCAGTTCATGTACGGCTCCAAGGCGTACGTGAAGCACC
CCGCCGACATCCCCGATTACAAGAAGCTGTCCTTCCCCGAGGGCTTCAAGTGGGAGCGCGTGATGAACTT
CGAGGACGGCGGTCTGGTGACCGTGACCCAGGACTCCTCCCTGCAGGACGGCACGCTGATCTACAAGGTG
AAGATGCGCGGCACCAACTTCCCCCCCGACGGCCCCGTAATGCAGAAGAAGACCATGGGCTGGGAGGCCT
CCACCGAGCGCCTGTACCCCCGCGACGGCGTGCTGAAGGGCGAGATCCACCAGGCCCTGAAGCTGAAGGA
CGGCGGCCACTACCTGGTGGAGTTCAAGACCATCTACATGGCCAAGAAGCCCGTGCAACTGCCCGGCTAC
TACTACGTGGACACCAAGCTGGACATCACCTCCCACAACGAGGACTACACCATCGTGGAACAGTACGAGC
GCTCCGAGGGCCGCCACCACCTGTTCCTGTACGGCATGGACGAGCTGTACAAGTAGCTCGAGCGGGATCA
ATTCCGCCCCCCCCCTAACGTTACTGGCCGAAGCCGCTTGGAATAAGGCCGGTGTGCGTTTGTCTATATG
TTATTTTCCACCATATTGCCGTCTTTTGGCAATGTGAGGGCCCGGAAACCTGGCCCTGTCTTCTTGACGA
GCATTCCTAGGGGTCTTTCCCCTCTCGCCAAAGGAATGCAAGGTCTGTTGAATGTCGTGAAGGAAGCAGT
TCCTCTGGAAGCTTCTTGAAGACAAACAACGTCTGTAGCGACCCTTTGCAGGCAGCGGAACCCCCCACCT
GGCGACAGGTGCCTCTGCGGCCAAAAGCCACGTGTATAAGATACACCTGCAAAGGCGGCACAACCCCAGT
GCCACGTTGTGAGTTGGATAGTTGTGGAAAGAGTCAAATGGCTCTCCTCAAGCGTATTCAACAAGGGGCT
GAAGGATGCCCAGAAGGTACCCCATTGTATGGGATCTGATCTGGGGCCTCGGTGCACATGCTTTACATGT
GTTTAGTCGAGGTTAAAAAAACGTCTAGGCCCCCCGAACCACGGGGACGTGGTTTTCCTTTGAAAAACAC
GATAATACCATGAACCATGGGATCGGCCATTGAACAAGATGGATTGCACGCAGGTTCTCCGGCCGCTTGG
GTGGAGAGGCTATTCGGCTATGACTGGGCACAACAGACAATCGGCTGCTCTGATGCCGCCGTGTTCCGGC
TGTCAGCGCAGGGGCGCCCGGTTCTTTTTGTCAAGACCGACCTGTCCGGTGCCCTGAATGAACTGCAGGA
CGAGGCAGCGCGGCTATCGTGGCTGGCCACGACGGGCGTTCCTTGCGCAGCTGTGCTCGACGTTGTCACT
GAAGCGGGAAGGGACTGGCTGCTATTGGGCGAAGTGCCGGGGCAGGATCTCCTGTCATCTCACCTTGCTC
CTGCCGAGAAAGTATCCATCATGGCTGATGCAATGCGGCGGCTGCATACGCTTGATCCGGCTACCTGCCC
ATTCGACCACCAAGCGAAACATCGCATCGAGCGAGCACGTACTCGGATGGAAGCCGGTCTTGTCGATCAG
GATGATCTGGACGAAGAGCATCAGGGGCTCGCGCCAGCCGAACTGTTCGCCAGGCTCAAGGCGCGCATGC
CCGACGGCGAGGATCTCGTCGTGACCCATGGCGATGCCTGCTTGCCGAATATCATGGTGGAAAATGGCCG
CTTTTCTGGATTCATCGACTGTGGCCGGCTGGGTGTGGCGGACCGCTATCAGGACATAGCGTTGGCTACC
CGTGATATTGCTGAAGAGCTTGGCGGCGAATGGGCTGACCGCTTCCTCGTGCTTTACGGTATCGCCGCTC
CCGATTCGCAGCGCATCGCCTTCTATCGCCTTCTTGACGAGTTCTTCTGAGTCGACCTGCAGGCATGCAA
GCTTCAGGTAGCCGGCTAACGTTAACAACCGGTACCTCTAGAACTATAGCTAGCATGCGCAAATTTAAAG
CGCTGATATCGATAAAATAAAAGATTTTATTTAGTCTCCAGAAAAAGGGGGGAATGAAAGACCCCACCTG
TAGGTTTGGCAAGCTAGCTTAAGTAACGCCATTTTGCAAGGCATGGAAAATACATAACTGAGAATAGAGA
AGTTCAGATCAAGGTTAGGAACAGAGAGACAGCAGAATATGGGCCAAACAGGATATCTGTGGTAAGCAGT
TCCTGCCCCGGCTCAGGGCCAAGAACAGATGGTCCCCAGATGCGGTCCCGCCCTCAGCAGTTTCTAGAGA
ACCATCAGATGTTTCCAGGGTGCCCCAAGGACCTGAAATGACCCTGTGCCTTATTTGAACTAACCAATCA
GTTCGCTTCTCGCTTCTGTTCGCGCGCTTCTGCTCCCCGAGCTCAATAAAAGAGCCCACAACCCCTCACT
CGGCGCGCCAGTCCTCCGATAGACTGCGTCGCCCGGGTACCCGTGTATCCAATAAACCCTCTTGCAGTTG
CATCCGACTTGTGGTCTCGCTGTTCCTTGGGAGGGTCTCCTCTGAGTGATTGACTACCCGTCAGCGGGGG
TCTTTCATGGGTAACAGTTTCTTGAAGTTGGAGAACAACATTCTGAGGGTAGGAGTCGAATATTAAGTAA
TCCTGACTCAATTAGCCACTGTTTTGAATCCACATACTCCAATACTCCTGAAATAGTTCATTATGGACAG
CGCAGAAAGAGCTGGGGAGAATTGTGAAATTGTTATCCGCTCACAATTCCACACAACATACGAGCCGGAA
GCATAAAGTGTAAAGCCTGGGGTGCCTAATGAGTGAGCTAACTCACATTAATTGCGTTGCGCTCACTGCC
CGCTTTCCAGTCGGGAAACCTGTCGTGCCAGCTGCATTAATGAATCGGCCAACGCGCGGGGAGAGGCGGT
TTGCGTATTGGGCGCTCTTCCGCTTCCTCGCTCACTGACTCGCTGCGCTCGGTCGTTCGGCTGCGGCGAG
CGGTATCAGCTCACTCAAAGGCGGTAATACGGTTATCCACAGAATCAGGGGATAACGCAGGAAAGAACAT
GTGAGCAAAAGGCCAGCAAAAGGCCAGGAACCGTAAAAAGGCCGCGTTGCTGGCGTTTTTCCATAGGCTC
CGCCCCCCTGACGAGCATCACAAAAATCGACGCTCAAGTCAGAGGTGGCGAAACCCGACAGGACTATAAA
GATACCAGGCGTTTCCCCCTGGAAGCTCCCTCGTGCGCTCTCCTGTTCCGACCCTGCCGCTTACCGGATA
CCTGTCCGCCTTTCTCCCTTCGGGAAGCGTGGCGCTTTCTCATAGCTCACGCTGTAGGTATCTCAGTTCG
GTGTAGGTCGTTCGCTCCAAGCTGGGCTGTGTGCACGAACCCCCCGTTCAGCCCGACCGCTGCGCCTTAT
CCGGTAACTATCGTCTTGAGTCCAACCCGGTAAGACACGACTTATCGCCACTGGCAGCAGCCACTGGTAA
CAGGATTAGCAGAGCGAGGTATGTAGGCGGTGCTACAGAGTTCTTGAAGTGGTGGCCTAACTACGGCTAC
ACTAGAAGAACAGTATTTGGTATCTGCGCTCTGCTGAAGCCAGTTACCTTCGGAAAAAGAGTTGGTAGCT
CTTGATCCGGCAAACAAACCACCGCTGGTAGCGGTGGTTTTTTTGTTTGCAAGCAGCAGATTACGCGCAG
AAAAAAAGGATCTCAAGAAGATCCTTTGATCTTTTCTACGGGGTCTGACGCTCAGTGGAACGAAAACTCA
CGTTAAGGGATTTTGGTCATGAGATTATCAAAAAGGATCTTCACCTAGATCCTTTTAAATTAAAAATGAA
GTTTTAAATCAATCTAAAGTATATATGAGTAAACTTGGTCTGACAGTTACCAATGCTTAATCAGTGAGGC
ACCTATCTCAGCGATCTGTCTATTTCGTTCATCCATAGTTGCCTGACTCCCCGTCGTGTAGATAACTACG
ATACGGGAGGGCTTACCATCTGGCCCCAGTGCTGCAATGATACCGCGAGACCCACGCTCACCGGCTCCAG
ATTTATCAGCAATAAACCAGCCAGCCGGAAGGGCCGAGCGCAGAAGTGGTCCTGCAACTTTATCCGCCTC
CATCCAGTCTATTAATTGTTGCCGGGAAGCTAGAGTAAGTAGTTCGCCAGTTAATAGTTTGCGCAACGTT
GTTGCCATTGCTACAGGCATCGTGGTGTCACGCTCGTCGTTTGGTATGGCTTCATTCAGCTCCGGTTCCC
AACGATCAAGGCGAGTTACATGATCCCCCATGTTGTGCAAAAAAGCGGTTAGCTCCTTCGGTCCTCCGAT
CGTTGTCAGAAGTAAGTTGGCCGCAGTGTTATCACTCATGGTTATGGCAGCACTGCATAATTCTCTTACT
GTCATGCCATCCGTAAGATGCTTTTCTGTGACTGGTGAGTACTCAACCAAGTCATTCTGAGAATAGTGTA
TGCGGCGACCGAGTTGCTCTTGCCCGGCGTCAATACGGGATAATACCGCGCCACATAGCAGAACTTTAAA
AGTGCTCATCATTGGAAAACGTTCTTCGGGGCGAAAACTCTCAAGGATCTTACCGCTGTTGAGATCCAGT
TCGATGTAACCCACTCGTGCACCCAACTGATCTTCAGCATCTTTTACTTTCACCAGCGTTTCTGGGTGAG
CAAAAACAGGAAGGCAAAATGCCGCAAAAAAGGGAATAAGGGCGACACGGAAATGTTGAATACTCATACT
CTTCCTTTTTCAATATTATTGAAGCATTTATCAGGGTTATTGTCTCATGAGCGGATACATATTTGAATGT
ATTTAGAAAAATAAACAAATAGGGGTTCCGCGCACATTTCCCCGAAAAGTGCCACCTGACGTCTAAGAAA
CCATTATTATCATGACATTAACCTATAAAAATAGGCGTATCACGAGGCCCTTTCGTCTCGCGCGTTTCGG
TGATGACGGTGAAAACCTCTGACACATGCAGCTCCCGGAGACGGTCACAGCTTGTCTGTAAGCGGATGCC
GGGAGCAGACAAGCCCGTCAGGGCGCGTCAGCGGGTGTTGGCGGGTGTCGGGGCTGGCTTAACTATGCGG
CATCAGAGCAGATTGTACTGAGAGTGCACCATATGCGGTGTGAAATACCGCACAGATGCGTAAGGAGAAA
ATACCGCATCAGGCGCCATTCGCCATTCAGGCTGCGCAACTGTTGGGAAGGGCGATCGGTGCGGGCCTCT
TCGCTATTACGCCAGCTGGCGAAAGGGGGATGTGCTGCAAGGCGATTAAGTTGGGTAACGCCAGGGTTTT
CCCAGTCACGACGTTGTAAAACGACGGCGCAAGGAATGGTGCATGCAAGGAGATGGCGCCCAACAGTCCC
CCGGCCACGGGGCCTGCCACCATACCCACGCCGAAACAAGCGCTCATGAGCCCGAAGTGGCGAGCCCGAT
CTTCCCCATCGGTGATGTCGGCGATATAGGCGCCAGCAACCGCACCTGTGGCGCCGGTGATGCCGGCCAC
GATGCGTCCGGCGTAGAGGCGATTAGTCCAATTTGTTAAAGACAGGATATCAGTGGTCCAGGCTCTAGTT
TTGACTCAACAATATCACCAGCTGAAGCCTATAGAGTACGAGCCATAGATAAAATAAAAGATTTTATTTA
GTCTCCAGAAAAAGGGGGG
